Addgene plasmid #200290: BcrMT1B Blue Crab Metallothionein 1B
Purpose: Bacterial expression plasmids for production of recombinant Blue Crab Callinectes sapidus Metallothionein 1B
Depositing lab: Artur Krężel. Depositing organization: University of Wroclaw. Publication: Differentiated Zn(II) binding affinities in animal, plant, and bacterial metallothioneins define their zinc buffering capacity at physiological pZn. Mosna K, Jurczak K, Krezel A. Metallomics. 2023 Oct 4;15(10):mfad061. doi: 10.1093/mtomcs/mfad061. PubMed 37804185.
Backbone
  Vector backbone: pTYB21
  Vector type: Bacterial Expression
Growth in bacteria
  Bacterial resistance: Ampicillin, 100 μg/mL
  Growth temperature: 37°C
  Growth strain: DH5alpha
  Copy number: High Copy
Gene/Insert
  Gene/Insert name: Gene of metallothionein with Chiting Binding Domanin-Intein
  Species: Callinectes sapidus
  Tag / fusion protein: Chiting Binding Domanin-Intein (N terminal on backbone)
  Cloning method: Gibson Cloning
Terms and licenses: Academic/Nonprofit Terms; Industry Terms: Not Available to Industry
How to cite: BcrMT1B Blue Crab Metallothionein 1B was a gift from Artur Krężel (Addgene plasmid # 200290 ; http://n2t.net/addgene:200290 ; RRID:Addgene_200290)
