[The description below was written by a language model from this plasmid's Addgene catalogue record and pLannotate feature annotations shown in this document.]
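Description:
BcrMT1B Blue Crab Metallothionein 1B is a bacterial expression plasmid built on the pTYB21 backbone, an intein-mediated purification vector, for producing recombinant metallothionein 1B from the blue crab Callinectes sapidus in E. coli. The 7.6 kb plasmid is selected with ampicillin through a β-lactamase gene driven by its own promoter. It replicates from a ColE1/pMB1-type origin. The catalogue lists it as high copy, although the feature table also annotates a rop gene, which normally moderates copy number. An M13 phage origin is present as well, along with remnants of pBR322-derived sequence (bom, mbeC and tetracycline-resistance fragments) that appear to be backbone leftovers rather than functional parts.

Expression is driven by a T7 promoter with an adjacent lac operator and the strong T7 gene 10 ribosome binding site. A plasmid-borne lacI gene supplies the repressor, so transcription requires a T7 RNA polymerase-expressing host and is inducible with IPTG. Five tandem rrnB T1 terminators sit upstream of the promoter, presumably to block read-through transcription, and a T7 terminator closes the unit. The open reading frame encodes the Sce VMA1 intein with a chitin binding domain inserted between its 5' and 3' regions. The crab metallothionein coding sequence, inserted by Gibson cloning, follows directly after the intein. Because the tag sits at the N-terminus of the target, the fusion can be captured on chitin resin and the metallothionein released by thiol-induced cleavage at the intein's C-terminal junction, leaving the tag on the resin. A short SET1-like fragment annotated after the insert is probably residual vector sequence. According to the record, the plasmid is intended for producing recombinant protein, and the associated work compared the Zn(II) binding affinities of metallothioneins from different organisms.
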