Features (pLannotate 1.2.2; 26 found; start..end, strand, type, name):
    102..962     +  CDS            AmpR: β-lactamase; bla; confers resistance to ampicillin, carbenicillin, and related antibiotics
   1004..1517    -  rep_origin     M13 ori (sequence partly withheld): M13 bacteriophage origin of replication; arrow indicates direction of (+) strand synthesis
   1628..2216    +  rep_origin     ori: high-copy-number ColE1/pMB1/pBR322/pUC origin of replication
   2393..2483    -  misc_feature   bom (fragment): basis of mobility region from pBR322
   2585..2776    -  CDS            rop: Rop protein, which maintains plasmids at low copy number; rop
   2817..2927    +  CDS            mbeC (fragment): MBEC_ECOLX - Experimental evidence at protein level: Swiss-Prot protein existence level 1. Required for efficient mobilization of ColE1 plasmid and is thus essential to promote the specific transfer of the plasmid during conjugation. Probably functions by inducing DNA bending, helping the MbeA relaxase to melt the DNA around the nic site and cleave the phosphodiester bond. Binds specifically double-stranded DNA (dsDNA) containing the ColE1 oriT but does not recognize the inverted repeat (IR). From Escherichia coli.
   2962..3284    -  CDS            TcR (fragment): tetracycline efflux protein; tet; confers resistance to tetracycline
   3299..3320    -  protein_bind   CAP binding site: CAP binding activates transcription in the presence of cAMP. E. coli catabolite activator protein
   3333..4415    -  CDS            lacI: lac repressor; lacI; The lac repressor binds to the lac operator to inhibit transcription in E. coli. This inhibition can be relieved by adding lactose or isopropyl-β-D-thiogalactopyranoside (IPTG).
   4416..4493    -  promoter       lacI promoter: lacI
   4501..4594    -  CDS            TcR (fragment): tetracycline efflux protein; tet; confers resistance to tetracycline
   4646..4732    +  terminator     rrnB T1 terminator: Escherichia coli rrnB; transcription terminator T1 from the E. coli rrnB gene
   4829..4915    +  terminator     rrnB T1 terminator: Escherichia coli rrnB; transcription terminator T1 from the E. coli rrnB gene
   5012..5098    +  terminator     rrnB T1 terminator: Escherichia coli rrnB; transcription terminator T1 from the E. coli rrnB gene
   5195..5281    +  terminator     rrnB T1 terminator: Escherichia coli rrnB; transcription terminator T1 from the E. coli rrnB gene
   5378..5464    +  terminator     rrnB T1 terminator: Escherichia coli rrnB; transcription terminator T1 from the E. coli rrnB gene
   5599..5617    +  promoter       T7 promoter: promoter for bacteriophage T7 RNA polymerase
   5618..5642    +  protein_bind   lac operator: The lac repressor binds to the lac operator to inhibit transcription in E. coli. This inhibition can be relieved by adding lactose or isopropyl-β-D-thiogalactopyranoside (IPTG). lac repressor encoded by lacI
   5657..5679    +  RBS            RBS: efficient ribosome binding site from bacteriophage T7 gene 10 (Olins and Rangwala, 1989)
   5732..6550    +  CDS            Sce VMA intein 5' region: 5' region of the intein from the yeast Vma1 subunit of the vacuolar ATPase (Chong et al., 1998); Saccharomyces cerevisiae VMA1
   6557..6709    +  CDS            CBD: chitin binding domain from chitinase A1 (Watanabe et al., 1994); Bacillus circulans chiA
   6713..7261    +  CDS            Sce VMA intein 3' region: modified 3' region of the intein from the yeast Vma1 subunit of the vacuolar ATPase (Chong et al., 1998); Saccharomyces cerevisiae VMA1; C-terminal cleavage of this intein can be induced by thiols.
   7262..7438    +  CDS            MT1_CALSI: Experimental evidence at protein level: Swiss-Prot protein existence level 1. Binds six divalent metal ions. Known to bind copper and cadmium. From Callinectes sapidus (Blue crab).
   7467..7516    +  CDS            SET1 (fragment): solubility-enhancement tag derived from T7 phage gene 10B
   7524..7571    +  terminator     T7 terminator: transcription terminator for bacteriophage T7 RNA polymerase
   7631..101     +  promoter       AmpR promoter (across the origin): bla
>Addgene plasmid #200290 | BcrMT1B Blue Crab Metallothionein 1B | addgene full sequence | sequence record 394917 | Addgene NGS Result
GAACCCCTATTTGTTTATTTTTCTAAATACATTCAAATATGTATCCGCTCATGAGACAATAACCCTGATA
AATGCTTCAATAATATTGAAAAAGGAAGAGTATGAGTATTCAACATTTCCGTGTCGCCCTTATTCCCTTT
TTTGCGGCATTTTGCCTTCCTGTTTTTGCTCACCCAGAAACGCTGGTGAAAGTAAAAGATGCTGAAGATC
AGTTGGGTGCACGAGTGGGTTACATCGAACTGGATCTCAACAGCGGTAAGATCCTTGAGAGTTTTCGCCC
CGAAGAACGTTTCCCAATGATGAGCACTTTTAAAGTTCTGCTATGTGGCGCGGTATTATCCCGTGTTGAC
GCCGGGCAAGAGCAACTCGGTCGCCGCATACACTATTCTCAGAATGACTTGGTTGAGTACTCACCAGTCA
CAGAAAAGCATCTTACGGATGGCATGACAGTAAGAGAATTATGCAGTGCTGCCATAACCATGAGTGATAA
CACTGCGGCCAACTTACTTCTGACAACGATCGGAGGACCGAAGGAGCTAACCGCTTTTTTGCACAACATG
GGGGATCATGTAACTCGCCTTGATCGTTGGGAACCGGAGCTGAATGAAGCCATACCAAACGACGAGCGTG
ACACCACGATGCCTGTAGCAATGGCAACAACGTTGCGCAAACTATTAACTGGCGAACTACTTACTCTAGC
TTCCCGGCAACAATTAATAGACTGGATGGAGGCGGATAAAGTTGCAGGACCACTTCTGCGCTCGGCCCTT
CCGGCTGGCTGGTTTATTGCTGATAAATCTGGAGCCGGTGAGCGTGGGTCTCGCGGTATCATTGCAGCAC
TGGGGCCAGATGGTAAGCCCTCCCGTATCGTAGTTATCTACACGACGGGGAGTCAGGCAACTATGGATGA
ACGAAATAGACAGATCGCTGAGATAGGTGCCTCACTGATTAAGCATTGGTAACTGTCAGACCAAGTTTAC
TCATATATACTTTAGATTGATT
[38 nt withheld, positions 1003-1040]
A
[37 nt withheld, positions 1042-1078]
ATTTTGTTAAAATTCGCGTTAAATTTTTGTTAAATCAGCTCATTTTTTAACCAATAGGCCGAAATCGGCA
AAATCCCTTATAAATCAAAAGAATAGCCCGAGATAGGGT
[37 nt withheld, positions 1188-1224]
AAAGAACGTGGACTCCAACGTCAAAGG
[141 nt withheld, positions 1252-1392]
G
[125 nt withheld, positions 1394-1518]
AAAGGATCTAGGTGAAGATCCTTTTTGATAATCTCATGACCAAAATCCCTTAACGTGAGTTTTCGTTCCA
CTGAGCGTCAGACCCCGTAGAAAAGATCAAAGGATCTTCTTGAGATCCTTTTTTTCTGCGCGTAATCTGC
TGCTTGCAAACAAAAAAACCACCGCTACCAGCGGTGGTTTGTTTGCCGGATCAAGAGCTACCAACTCTTT
TTCCGAAGGTAACTGGCTTCAGCAGAGCGCAGATACCAAATACTGTCCTTCTAGTGTAGCCGTAGTTAGG
CCACCACTTCAAGAACTCTGTAGCACCGCCTACATACCTCGCTCTGCTAATCCTGTTACCAGTGGCTGCT
GCCAGTGGCGATAAGTCGTGTCTTACCGGGTTGGACTCAAGACGATAGTTACCGGATAAGGCGCAGCGGT
CGGGCTGAACGGGGGGTTCGTGCACACAGCCCAGCTTGGAGCGAACGACCTACACCGAACTGAGATACCT
ACAGCGTGAGCTATGAGAAAGCGCCACGCTTCCCGAAGGGAGAAAGGCGGACAGGTATCCGGTAAGCGGC
AGGGTCGGAACAGGAGAGCGCACGAGGGAGCTTCCAGGGGGAAACGCCTGGTATCTTTATAGTCCTGTCG
GGTTTCGCCACCTCTGACTTGAGCGTCGATTTTTGTGATGCTCGTCAGGGGGGCGGAGCCTATGGAAAAA
CGCCAGCAACGCGGCCTTTTTACGGTTCCTGGCCTTTTGCTGGCCTTTTGCTCACATGTTCTTTCCTGCG
TTATCCCCTGATTCTGTGGATAACCGTATTACCGCCTTTGAGTGAGCTGATACCGCTCGCCGCAGCCGAA
CGACCGAGCGCAGCGAGTCAGTGAGCGAGGAAGCTATGGTGCACTCTCAGTACAATCTGCTCTGATGCCG
CATAGTTAAGCCAGTATACACTCCGCTATCGCTACGTGACTGGGTCATGGCTGCGCCCCGACACCCGCCA
ACACCCGCTGACGCGCCCTGACGGGCTTGTCTGCTCCCGGCATCCGCTTACAGACAAGCTGTGACCGTCT
CCGGGAGCTGCATGTGTCAGAGGTTTTCACCGTCATCACCGAAACGCGCGAGGCAGCTGCGGTAAAGCTC
ATCAGCGTGGTCGTGCAGCGATTCACAGATGTCTGCCTGTTCATCCGCGTCCAGCTCGTTGAGTTTCTCC
AGAAGCGTTAATGTCTGGCTTCTGATAAAGCGGGCCATGTTAAGGGCGGTTTTTTCCTGTTTGGTCACTG
ATGCCTCCGTGTAAGGGGGATTTCTGTTCATGGGGGTAATGATACCGATGAAACGAGAGAGGATGCTCAC
GATACGGGTTACTGATGATGAACATGCCCGGTTACTGGAACGTTGTGAGGGTAAACAACTGGCGGTATGG
ATGCGGCGGGACCAGAGAAAAATCACTCAGGGTCAATGCCAGCCGAACGCCAGCAAGACGTAGCCCAGCG
CGTCGGCCGCCATGCCGGCGATAATGGCCTGCTTCTCGCCGAAACGTTTGGTGGCGGGACCAGTGACGAA
GGCTTGAGCGAGGGCGTGCAAGATTCCGAATACCGCAAGCGACAGGCCGATCATCGTCGCGCTCCAGCGA
AAGCGGTCCTCGCCGAAAATGACCCAGAGCGCTGCCGGCACCTGTCCTACGAGTTGCATGATAAAGAAGA
CAGTCATAAGTGCGGCGACGATAGTCATGCCCCGCGCCCACCGGAAGGAGCTGACTGGGTTGAAGGCTCT
CAAGGGCATCGGTCGAGATCCCGGTGCCTAATGAGTGAGCTAACTTACATTAATTGCGTTGCGCTCACTG
CCCGCTTTCCAGTCGGGAAACCTGTCGTGCCAGCTGCATTAATGAATCGGCCAACGCGCGGGGAGAGGCG
GTTTGCGTATTGGGCGCCAGGGTGGTTTTTCTTTTCACCAGTGAGACGGGCAACAGCTGATTGCCCTTCA
CCGCCTGGCCCTGAGAGAGTTGCAGCAAGCGGTCCACGCTGGTTTGCCCCAGCAGGCGAAAATCCTGTTT
GATGGTGGTTAACGGCGGGATATAACATGAGCTGTCTTCGGTATCGTCGTATCCCACTACCGAGATGTCC
GCACCAACGCGCAGCCCGGACTCGGTAATGGCGCGCATTGCGCCCAGCGCCATCTGATCGTTGGCAACCA
GCATCGCAGTGGGAACGATGCCCTCATTCAGCATTTGCATGGTTTGTTGAAAACCGGACATGGCACTCCA
GTCGCCTTCCCGTTCCGCTATCGGCTGAATTTGATTGCGAGTGAGATATTTATGCCAGCCAGCCAGACGC
AGACGCGCCGAGACAGAACTTAATGGGCCCGCTAACAGCGCGATTTGCTGGTGACCCAATGCGACCAGAT
GCTCCACGCCCAGTCGCGTACCGTCTTCATGGGAGAAAATAATACTGTTGATGGGTGTCTGGTCAGAGAC
ATCAAGAAATAACGCCGGAACATTAGTGCAGGCAGCTTCCACAGCAATGGCATCCTGGTCATCCAGCGGA
TAGTTAATGATCAGCCCACTGACGCGTTGCGCGAGAAGATTGTGCACCGCCGCTTTACAGGCTTCGACGC
CGCTTCGTTCTACCATCGACACCACCACGCTGGCACCCAGTTGATCGGCGCGAGATTTAATCGCCGCGAC
AATTTGCGACGGCGCGTGCAGGGCCAGACTGGAGGTGGCAACGCCAATCAGCAACGACTGTTTGCCCGCC
AGTTGTTGTGCCACGCGGTTGGGAATGTAATTCAGCTCCGCCATCGCCGCTTCCACTTTTTCCCGCGTTT
TCGCAGAAACGTGGCTGGCCTGGTTCACCACGCGGGAAACGGTCTGATAAGAGACACCGGCATACTCTGC
GACATCGTATAACGTTACTGGTTTCACATTCACCACCCTGAATTGACTCTCTTCCGGGCGCTATCATGCC
ATACCGCGAAAGGTTTTGCGCCATTCGATGGTGTCCGGGATCTCGACGCTCTCCCTTATGCGACTCCTGC
ATTAGGAAGCAGCCCAGTAGTAGGTTGAGGCCGTTGAGCACCGCCGCCGCAAGGAATGGTGCATGCCGGC
ATGCCGCCCTTTCGTCTTCAAGAATTAATTCCCAATTCCCCAGGCATCAAATAAAACGAAAGGCTCAGTC
GAAAGACTGGGCCTTTCGTTTTATCTGTTGTTTGTCGGTGAACGCTCTCCTGAGTAGGACAAATCCGCCG
GGAGCGGATTTGAACGTTGCGAAGCAACGGCCCGGAGGGTGGCGGGCAGGACGCCCGCCATAAACTGCCA
GGAATTAATTCCCCAGGCATCAAATAAAACGAAAGGCTCAGTCGAAAGACTGGGCCTTTCGTTTTATCTG
TTGTTTGTCGGTGAACGCTCTCCTGAGTAGGACAAATCCGCCGGGAGCGGATTTGAACGTTGCGAAGCAA
CGGCCCGGAGGGTGGCGGGCAGGACGCCCGCCATAAACTGCCAGGAATTAATTCCCCAGGCATCAAATAA
AACGAAAGGCTCAGTCGAAAGACTGGGCCTTTCGTTTTATCTGTTGTTTGTCGGTGAACGCTCTCCTGAG
TAGGACAAATCCGCCGGGAGCGGATTTGAACGTTGCGAAGCAACGGCCCGGAGGGTGGCGGGCAGGACGC
CCGCCATAAACTGCCAGGAATTAATTCCCCAGGCATCAAATAAAACGAAAGGCTCAGTCGAAAGACTGGG
CCTTTCGTTTTATCTGTTGTTTGTCGGTGAACGCTCTCCTGAGTAGGACAAATCCGCCGGGAGCGGATTT
GAACGTTGCGAAGCAACGGCCCGGAGGGTGGCGGGCAGGACGCCCGCCATAAACTGCCAGGAATTAATTC
CCCAGGCATCAAATAAAACGAAAGGCTCAGTCGAAAGACTGGGCCTTTCGTTTTATCTGTTGTTTGTCGG
TGAACGCTCTCCTGAGTAGGACAAATCCGCCGGGAGCGGATTTGAACGTTGCGAAGCAACGGCCCGGAGG
GTGGCGGGCAGGACGCCCGCCATAAACTGCCAGGAATTGGGGATCGGAATTAATTCCCGGTTTAAACCGG
GGATCTCGATCCCGCGAAATTAATACGACTCACTATAGGGGAATTGTGAGCGGATAACAATTCCCCTCTA
GAAATAATTTTGTTTAACTTTAAGAAGGAGATATACTTATGAAAATCGAAGAAGGTAAACTGGTAATCGG
TTCCCTGGAGGGTTGCTTTGCCAAGGGTACCAATGTTTTAATGGCGGATGGGTCTATTGAATGTATTGAA
AACATTGAGGTTGGTAATAAGGTCATGGGTAAAGATGGCAGACCTCGTGAGGTAATTAAATTGCCCAGAG
GAAGAGAAACTATGTACAGCGTCGTGCAGAAAAGTCAGCACAGAGCCCACAAAAGTGACTCAAGTCGTGA
AGTGCCAGAATTACTCAAGTTTACGTGTAATGCGACCCATGAGTTGGTTGTTAGAACACCTCGTAGTGTC
CGCCGTTTGTCTCGTACCATTAAGGGTGTCGAATATTTTGAAGTTATTACTTTTGAGATGGGCCAAAAGA
AAGCCCCCGACGGTAGAATTGTTGAGCTTGTCAAGGAAGTTTCAAAGAGCTACCCAATATCTGAGGGGCC
TGAGAGAGCCAACGAATTAGTAGAATCCTATAGAAAGGCTTCAAATAAAGCTTATTTTGAGTGGACTATT
GAGGCCAGAGATCTTTCTCTGTTGGGTTCCCATGTTCGTAAAGCTACCTACCAGACTTACGCTCCAATTC
TTTATGAGAATGACCACTTTTTCGACTACATGCAAAAAAGTAAGTTTCATCTCACCATTGAAGGTCCAAA
AGTACTTGCTTATTTACTTGGTTTATGGATTGGTGATGGATTGTCTGACAGGGCAACTTTTTCGGTTGAT
TCCAGAGATACTTCTTTGATGGAACGTGTTACTGAATATGCTGAAAAGTTGAATTTGTGCGCCGAGTATA
AGGACAGAAAAGAACCACAAGTTGCCAAAACTGTTAATTTGTACTCTAAAGTTGTCAGAGGTGCTAGCAC
AAATCCTGGTGTATCCGCTTGGCAGGTCAACACAGCTTATACTGCGGGACAATTGGTCACATATAACGGC
AAGACGTATAAATGTTTGCAGCCCCACACCTCCTTGGCAGGATGGGAACCATCCAACGTTCCTGCCTTGT
GGCAGCTTCAAGGTGGCCACGGTGGTATTCGCAATAATCTTAATACTGAGAATCCATTATGGGACGCTAT
TGTTGGCTTAGGATTCTTGAAGGACGGTGTCAAAAATATTCCTTCTTTCTTGTCTACGGACAATATCGGT
ACTCGTGAAACATTTCTTGCTGGTCTAATTGATTCTGATGGCTATGTTACTGATGAGCATGGTATTAAAG
CAACAATAAAGACAATTCATACTTCTGTCAGAGATGGTTTGGTTTCCCTTGCTCGTTCTTTAGGCTTAGT
AGTCTCGGTTAACGCAGAACCTGCTAAGGTTGACATGAATGTCACCAAACATAAAATTAGTTATGCTATT
TATATGTCTGGTGGAGATGTTTTGCTTAACGTTCTTTCGAAGTGTGCCGGCTCTAAAAAATTCAGGCCTG
CTCCCGCCGCTGCTTTTGCACGTGAGTGCCGCGGATTTTATTTCGAGTTACAAGAATTGAAGGAAGACGA
TTATTATGGGATTACTTTATCTGATGATTCTGATCATCAGTTTTTGCTTGGATCTCAGGTTGTTGTACAG
AACATGCCGGGTCCGTGCTGTAATGATAAATGCGTGTGCCAAGAAGGCGGTTGTAAAGCGGGCTGCCAAT
GTACCTCGTGTCGTTGTTCGCCGTGCCAGAAATGTACCAGTGGCTGCAAATGTGCGACGAAAGAAGAATG
CAGCAAAACCTGTACGAAACCGTGCTCTTGCTGTCCGAAATAAGGTAATTAAATAACTAGTTGATCCGGC
TGCTAACAAAGCCCGAAAGGAAGCTGAGTTGGCTGCTGCCACCGCTGAGCAATAACTAGCATAACCCCTT
GGGGCCTCTAAACGGGTCTTGAGGGGTTTTTTGCTGAAAGGAGGAACTATATCCGGATAACTACGTCAGG
TGGCACTTTTCGGGGAAATGTGCGCG
